>Addgene plasmid #34582 | p3xFLAG-EYFP | addgene full sequence | sequence record 163993 | Addgene assembled full plasmid sequence
CCATTCGCCATTCAGGCTGCGCAACTGTTGGGAAGGGCGATCGGTGCGGGCCTCTTCGCTATTACGCCAG
CTGGCGAAAGGGGGATGTGCTGCAAGGCGATTAAGTTGGGTAACGCCAGGGTTTTCCCAGTCACGACGTT
GTAAAACGACGGCCAGTGCCAAGCTGATCTATACATTGAATCAATATTGGCAATTAGCCATATTAGTCAT
TGGTTATATAGCATAAATCAATATTGGCTATTGGCCATTGCATACGTTGTATCTATATCATAATATGTAC
ATTTATATTGGCTCATGTCCAATATGACCGCCATGTTGACATTGATTATTGACTAGTTATTAATAGTAAT
CAATTACGGGGTCATTAGTTCATAGCCCATATATGGAGTTCCGCGTTACATAACTTACGGTAAATGGCCC
GCCTGGCTGACCGCCCAACGACCCCCGCCCATTGACGTCAATAATGACGTATGTTCCCATAGTAACGCCA
ATAGGGACTTTCCATTGACGTCAATGGGTGGAGTATTTACGGTAAACTGCCCACTTGGCAGTACATCAAG
TGTATCATATGCCAAGTCCGCCCCCTATTGACGTCAATGACGGTAAATGGCCCGCCTGGCATTATGCCCA
GTACATGACCTTACGGGACTTTCCTACTTGGCAGTACATCTACGTATTAGTCATCGCTATTACCATGGTG
ATGCGGTTTTGGCAGTACACCAATGGGCGTGGATAGCGGTTTGACTCACGGGGATTTCCAAGTCTCCACC
CCATTGACGTCAATGGGAGTTTGTTTTGGCACCAAAATCAACGGGACTTTCCAAAATGTCGTAATAACCC
CGCCCCGTTGACGCAAATGGGCGGTAGGCGTGTACGGTGGGAGGTCTATATAAGCAGAGCTCGTTTAGTG
AACCGTCAGAATTAACCATGGACTACAAAGACCATGACGGTGATTATAAAGATCATGACATCGATTACAA
GGATGACGATGACAAGCTTGCGGCCGCGAATTCAATGGTGAGCAAGGGCGAGGAGCTGTTCACCGGGGTG
GTGCCCATCCTGGTCGAGCTGGACGGCGACGTAAACGGCCACAAGTTCAGCGTGTCCGGCGAGGGCGAGG
GCGATGCCACCTACGGCAAGCTGACCCTGAAGTTCATCTGCACCACCGGCAAGCTGCCCGTGCCCTGGCC
CACCCTCGTGACCACCTTCGGCTACGGCCTGCAGTGCTTCGCCCGCTACCCCGACCACATGAAGCAGCAC
GACTTCTTCAAGTCCGCCATGCCCGAAGGCTACGTCCAGGAGCGCACCATCTTCTTCAAGGACGACGGCA
ACTACAAGACCCGCGCCGAGGTGAAGTTCGAGGGCGACACCCTGGTGAACCGCATCGAGCTGAAGGGCAT
CGACTTCAAGGAGGACGGCAACATCCTGGGGCACAAGCTGGAGTACAACTACAACAGCCACAACGTCTAT
ATCATGGCCGACAAGCAGAAGAACGGCATCAAGGTGAACTTCAAGATCCGCCACAACATCGAGGACGGCA
GCGTGCAGCTCGCCGACCACTACCAGCAGAACACCCCCATCGGCGACGGCCCCGTGCTGCTGCCCGACAA
CCACTACCTGAGCTACCAGTCCGCCCTGAGCAAAGACCCCAACGAGAAGCGCGATCACATGGTCCTGCTG
GAGTTCGTGACCGCCGCCGGGATCACTCTCGGCATGGNCGAGCTGTACAAGTCCTGAGGATCCCGGGTGG
CATCCCTGTGACCCCTCCCCAGTGCCTCTCCTGGCCCTGGAAGTTGCCACTCCAGTGCCCACCAGCCTTG
TCCTAATAAAATTAAGTTGCATCATTTTGTCTGACTAGGTGTCCTTCTATAATATTATGGGGTGGAGGGG
GGTGGTATGGAGCAAGGGGCAAGTTGGGAAGACAACCTGTAGGGCCTGCGGGGTCTATTGGGAACCAAGC
TGGAGTGCAGTGGCACAATCTTGGCTCACTGCAATCTCCGCCTCCTGGGTTCAAGCGATTCTCCTGCCTC
AGCCTCCCGAGTTGTTGGGATTCCAGGCATGCATGACCAGGCTCAGCTAATTTTTGTTTTTTTGGTAGAG
ACGGGGTTTCACCATATTGGCCAGGCTGGTCTCCAACTCCTAATCTCAGGTGATCTACCCACCTTGGCCT
CCCAAATTGCTGGGATTACAGGCGTGAACCACTGCTCCCTTCCCTGTCCTTCTGATTTTAAAATAACTAT
ACCAGCAGGAGGACGTCCAGACACAGCATAGGCTACCTGGCCATGCCCAACCGGTGGGACATTTGAGTTG
CTTGCTTGGCACTGTCCTCTCATGCGTTGGGTCCACTCAGTAGATGCCTGTTGAATTGGGTACGCGGCCA
GCTTGGCTGTGGAATGTGTGTCAGTTAGGGTGTGGAAAGTCCCCAGGCTCCCCAGCAGGCAGAAGTATGC
AAAGCATGCATCTCAATTAGTCAGCAACCAGGTGTGGAAAGTCCCCAGGCTCCCCAGCAGGCAGAAGTAT
GCAAAGCATGCATCTCAATTAGTCAGCAACCATAGTCCCGCCCCTAACTCCGCCCATCCCGCCCCTAACT
CCGCCCAGTTCCGCCCATTCTCCGCCCCATGGCTGACTAATTTTTTTTATTTATGCAGAGGCCGAGGCCG
CCTCGGCCTCTGAGCTATTCCAGAAGTAGTGAGGAGGCTTTTTTGGAGGCCTAGGCTTTTGCAAAAAGCT
CCTCGAGGAACTGAAAAACCAGAAAGTTAATTCCCTATAGTGAGTCGTATTAAATTCGTAATCATGTCAT
AGCTGTTTCCTGTGTGAAATTGTTATCCGCTCACAATTCCACACAACATACGAGCCGGAAGCATAAAGTG
TAAAGCCTGGGGTGCCTAATGAGTGAGCTAACTCACATTAATTGCGTTGCGCTCACTGCCCGCTTTCCAG
TCGGGAAACCTGTCGTGCCAGCTGCATTAATGAATCGGCCAACGCGCGGGGAGAGGCGGTTTGCGTATTG
GGCGCTCTTCCGCTTCCTCGCTCACTGACTCGCTGCGCTCGGTCGTTCGGCTGCGGCGAGCGGTATCAGC
TCACTCAAAGGCGGTAATACGGTTATCCACAGAATCAGGGGATAACGCAGGAAAGAACATGTGAGCAAAA
GGCCAGCAAAAGGCCAGGAACCGTAAAAAGGCCGCGTTGCTGGCGTTTTTCCATAGGCTCCGCCCCCCTG
ACGAGCATCACAAAAATCGACGCTCAAGTCAGAGGTGGCGAAACCCGACAGGACTATAAAGATACCAGGC
GTTTCCCCCTGGAAGCTCCCTCGTGCGCTCTCCTGTTCCGACCCTGCCGCTTACCGGATACCTGTCCGCC
TTTCTCCCTTCGGGAAGCGTGGCGCTTTCTCATAGCTCACGCTGTAGGTATCTCAGTTCGGTGTAGGTCG
TTCGCTCCAAGCTGGGCTGTGTGCACGAACCCCCCGTTCAGCCCGACCGCTGCGCCTTATCCGGTAACTA
TCGTCTTGAGTCCAACCCGGTAAGACACGACTTATCGCCACTGGCAGCAGCCACTGGTAACAGGATTAGC
AGAGCGAGGTATGTAGGCGGTGCTACAGAGTTCTTGAAGTGGTGGCCTAACTACGGCTACACTAGAAGAA
CAGTATTTGGTATCTGCGCTCTGCTGAAGCCAGTTACCTTCGGAAAAAGAGTTGGTAGCTCTTGATCCGG
CAAACAAACCACCGCTGGTAGCGGTGGTTTTTTTGTTTGCAAGCAGCAGATTACGCGCAGAAAAAAAGGA
TCTCAAGAAGATCCTTTGATCTTTTCTACGGGGTCTGACGCTCAGTGGAACGAAAACTCACGTTAAGGGA
TTTTGGTCATGAGATTATCAAAAAGGATCTTCACCTAGATCCTTTTAAATTAAAAATGAAGTTTTAAATC
AATCTAAAGTATATATGAGTAAACTTGGTCTGACAGTTACCAATGCTTAATCAGTGAGGCACCTATCTCA
GCGATCTGTCTATTTCGTTCATCCATAGTTGCCTGACTCCCCGTCGTGTAGATAACTACGATACGGGAGG
GCTTACCATCTGGCCCCAGTGCTGCAATGATACCGCGAGACCCACGCTCACCGGCTCCAGATTTATCAGC
AATAAACCAGCCAGCCGGAAGGGCCGAGCGCAGAAGTGGTCCTGCAACTTTATCCGCCTCCATCCAGTCT
ATTAATTGTTGCCGGGAAGCTAGAGTAAGTAGTTCGCCAGTTAATAGTTTGCGCAACGTTGTTGCCATTG
CTACAGGCATCGTGGTGTCACGCTCGTCGTTTGGTATGGCTTCATTCAGCTCCGGTTCCCAACGATCAAG
GCGAGTTACATGATCCCCCATGTTGTGCAAAAAAGCGGTTAGCTCCTTCGGTCCTCCGATCGTTGTCAGA
AGTAAGTTGGCCGCAGTGTTATCACTCATGGTTATGGCAGCACTGCATAATTCTCTTACTGTCATGCCAT
CCGTAAGATGCTTTTCTGTGACTGGTGAGTACTCAACCAAGTCATTCTGAGAATAGTGTATGCGGCGACC
GAGTTGCTCTTGCCCGGCGTCAATACGGGATAATACCGCGCCACATAGCAGAACTTTAAAAGTGCTCATC
ATTGGAAAACGTTCTTCGGGGCGAAAACTCTCAAGGATCTTACCGCTGTTGAGATCCAGTTCGATGTAAC
CCACTCGTGCACCCAACTGATCTTCAGCATCTTTTACTTTCACCAGCGTTTCTGGGTGAGCAAAAACAGG
AAGGCAAAATGCCGCAAAAAAGGGAATAAGGGCGACACGGAAATGTTGAATACTCATACTCTTCCTTTTT
CAATATTATTGAAGCATTTATCAGGGTTATTGTCTCATGAGCGGATACATATTTGAATGTATTTAGAAAA
ATAAACAAATAGGGGTTCCGCGCACATTTCCCCGAAAAGTGCCACCTG
[124 nt withheld, positions 4949-5072]
C
[91 nt withheld, positions 5074-5164]
A
[49 nt withheld, positions 5166-5214]
CCTTTGACGTTGGAGTCCACGTTCTTT
[37 nt withheld, positions 5242-5278]
ACCCTATCTCGGTCTATTCTTTTGATTTATAAGGGATTTTGCCGATTTCGGCCTATTGGTTAAAAAATGA
GCTGATTTAACAAAAATTTAACGCGAATTTTAACAAAATATTAACGCTTACAATTT
Features (pLannotate 1.2.2; 16 found; start..end, strand, type, name):
      4..158     -  CDS            lacZα (fragment): LacZα fragment of β-galactosidase; lacZ fragment
    318..697     +  enhancer       CMV enhancer: human cytomegalovirus immediate early enhancer
    699..898     +  promoter       CMV promoter: human cytomegalovirus (CMV) immediate early promoter
    931..996     +  CDS            3xFLAG: three tandem FLAG® epitope tags, followed by an enterokinase cleavage site
   1015..1732    +  CDS            EYFP (fragment): enhanced YFP mammalian codon-optimized
   1745..2367    +  polyA_signal   hGH poly(A) signal: human growth hormone polyadenylation signal
   2396..2725    +  promoter       SV40 promoter: SV40 enhancer and early promoter
   2764..2782    -  promoter       T7 promoter: promoter for bacteriophage T7 RNA polymerase
   2820..2836    -  protein_bind   lac operator: The lac repressor binds to the lac operator to inhibit transcription in E. coli. This inhibition can be relieved by adding lactose or isopropyl-β-D-thiogalactopyranoside (IPTG). lac repressor encoded by lacI
   2844..2874    -  promoter       lac promoter: promoter for the E. coli lac operon
   2889..2910    -  protein_bind   CAP binding site: CAP binding activates transcription in the presence of cAMP. E. coli catabolite activator protein
   2923..3015    -  CDS            lacI (fragment): lac repressor; lacI; The lac repressor binds to the lac operator to inhibit transcription in E. coli. This inhibition can be relieved by adding lactose or isopropyl-β-D-thiogalactopyranoside (IPTG).
   3198..3786    -  rep_origin     ori: high-copy-number ColE1/pMB1/pBR322/pUC origin of replication
   3957..4817    -  CDS            AmpR: β-lactamase; bla; confers resistance to ampicillin, carbenicillin, and related antibiotics
   4818..4922    -  promoter       AmpR promoter: bla
   4949..5377    +  rep_origin     f1 ori (sequence partly withheld): f1 bacteriophage origin of replication; arrow indicates direction of (+) strand synthesis
