[The description below was written by a language model from this plasmid's Addgene catalogue record and pLannotate feature annotations shown in this document.]
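Description:
p3xFLAG-EYFP is a mammalian expression plasmid of about 5.4 kb, derived from the commercial p3xFlag-CMV-7.1 backbone and catalogued as an empty backbone for making doubly tagged fusion proteins. It is propagated in E. coli through a high-copy ColE1/pUC-type origin and selected with ampicillin via the β-lactamase gene and its own promoter. An f1 phage origin is also present, along with residual lac-derived cloning-vector sequences (lacZα and lacI fragments, lac promoter/operator, CAP site) and a T7 promoter that play no part in mammalian expression. No mammalian drug-selection marker is annotated. An SV40 enhancer/early promoter region lies downstream of the expression cassette, but no coding sequence is annotated after it.

The expression unit consists of the human cytomegalovirus immediate-early enhancer and promoter, followed by a 3xFLAG coding sequence (three tandem FLAG epitopes with an enterokinase cleavage site), a short linker, the EYFP open reading frame, and the human growth hormone polyadenylation signal. According to the record, the YFP coding sequence was amplified and inserted between the BamHI and EcoRI sites of the polylinker, leaving HindIII, NotI, EagI and EcoRI sites between the N-terminal epitope tag and EYFP. The catalogue text calls that tag "3xHA", but the plasmid name, tag field and feature table all indicate 3xFLAG. A gene of interest cloned in frame into these sites would be expressed with 3xFLAG at its N terminus for antibody-based detection or purification and EYFP at its C terminus for fluorescence imaging. Without an insert, the plasmid should encode a FLAG-tagged EYFP, which could serve as a control. The associated publication concerns Snail1, Snail2 and E47 in mammary epithelial branching morphogenesis.
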