Addgene plasmid #34582: p3xFLAG-EYFP
Purpose: (Empty Backbone)
Depositing lab: Celeste Nelson. Depositing organization: Princeton University. Publication: Snail1, Snail2, and E47 promote mammary epithelial branching morphogenesis. Lee K, Gjorevski N, Boghaert E, Radisky DC, Nelson CM. EMBO J. 2011 May 24;30(13):2662-74. doi: 10.1038/emboj.2011.159. PubMed 21610693.
Backbone
  Vector backbone: p3xFlag-CMV-7.1
  Backbone manufacturer: Sigma
  Backbone size (bp): 5400
  Modifications to backbone: YFP open reading frame was amplified using specific primers and cloned into the p3xFlag-CMV-7.1 vector (Sigma) using BamHI and EcoRI restriction sites. Leaves HindIII, NotI, EagI and EcoRI sites between 3xHA and EYFP.
  Vector type: Mammalian Expression
  Promoter: CMV
  Tag / fusion protein: 3xFLAG (N terminal on backbone); EYFP (C terminal on backbone)
Growth in bacteria
  Bacterial resistance: Ampicillin, 100 μg/mL
  Growth temperature: 37°C
  Growth strain: DH5alpha
  Copy number: High Copy
Terms and licenses: Academic/Nonprofit Terms; Industry Terms: Not Available to Industry
How to cite: p3xFLAG-EYFP was a gift from Celeste Nelson (Addgene plasmid # 34582 ; http://n2t.net/addgene:34582 ; RRID:Addgene_34582)
