>Addgene plasmid #34582 | p3xFLAG-EYFP | depositor partial sequence | sequence record 41183 | p3xFLAG-EYFP sequence 997 bps
AGCAGAGCTCGTTTAGTGNCCGTCAGAATTAACCATGGACTACAAAGACCATGACGGTGATTATAAAGAT
CATGACATCGATTACAAGGATGACGATGACAAGCTTGCGGCCGCGAATTCAATGGTGAGCAAGGGCGAGG
AGCTGTTCACCGGGGTGGTGCCCATCCTGGTCGAGCTGGACGGCGACGTAAACGGCCACAAGTTCAGCGT
GTCCGGCGAGGGCGAGGGCGATGCCACCTACGGCAAGCTGACCCTGAAGTTCATCTGCACCACCGGCAAG
CTGCCCGTGCCCTGGCCCACCCTCGTGACCACCTTCGGCTACGGCCTGCAGTGCTTCGCCCGCTACCCCG
ACCACATGAAGCAGCACGACTTCTTCAAGTCCGCCATGCCCGAAGGCTACGTCCAGGAGCGCACCATCTT
CTTCAAGGACGACGGCAACTACAAGACCCGCGCCGAGGTGAAGTTCGAGGGCGACACCCTGGTGAACCGC
ATCGAGCTGAAGGGCATCGACTTCAAGGAGGACGGCAACATCCTGGGGCACAAGCTGGAGTACAACTACA
ACAGCCACAACGTCTATATCATGGCCGACAAGCAGAAGAACGGCATCAAGGTGAACTTCAAGATCCGCCA
CAACATCGAGGACGGCAGCGTGCAGCTCGCCGACCACTACCAGCAGAACACCCCCATCGGCGACGGCCCC
GTGCTGCTGCCCGACAACCACTACCTGAGCTACCAGTCCGCCCTGAGCAAAGACCCCAACGAGAAGCGCG
ATCACATGGTCCTGCTGGAGTTCGTGACCGCCGCCGGGATCACTCTCGGCATGGNCGAGCTGTACAAGTC
CTGAGGATCCCGGGTGGCATCCCTGTGACCCCTCCCCAGTGCCTCTCCTGGNCCTGGAAGTTGCCACTCC
AGTGCCCACCAGCCTTGTCCTAATAAAATTAAGTTGCATCATTTTGTCTGACTAGGTGTCCTTCTATATA
TNATGGGGTGNGGGGGG
