>Addgene plasmid #34582 | p3xFLAG-EYFP | addgene partial sequence | sequence record 161756 | CMV-F 5'-CGCAAATGGGCGGTAGGCGTG-3'
CTATATAAGCAGAGCTCGTTTAGTGAACCGTCAGAATTAACCATGGACTACAAAGACCATGACGGTGATT
ATAAAGATCATGACATCGATTACAAGGATGACGATGACAAGCTTGCGGCCGCGAATTCAATGGTGAGCAA
GGGCGAGGAGCTGTTCACCGGGGTGGTGCCCATCCTGGTCGAGCTGGACGGCGACGTAAACGGCCACAAG
TTCAGCGTGTCCGGCGAGGGCGAGGGCGATGCCACCTACGGCAAGCTGACCCTGAAGTTCATCTGCACCA
CCGGCAAGCTGCCCGTGCCCTGGCCCACCCTCGTGACCACCTTCGGCTACGGCCTGCAGTGCTTCGCCCG
CTACCCCGACCACATGAAGCAGCACGACTTCTTCAAGTCCGCCATGCCCGAAGGCTACGTCCAGGAGCGC
ACCATCTTCTTCAAGGACGACGGCAACTACAAGACCCGCGCCGAGGTGAAGTTCGAGGGCGACACCCTGG
TGAACCGCATCGAGCTGAAGGGCATCGACTTCAAGGAGGACGGCAACATCCTGGGGCACAAGCTGGAGTA
CAACTACAACAGCCACAACGTCTATATCATGGCCGACAAGCAGAAGAACGGCATCAAGGTGAACTTCAAG
ATCCGCCACAACATCGAGGACGGCAGCGTGCAGCTCGCCGACCACTACCAGCAGAACACCCCCATCGGCG
ACGGCCCCGTGCTGCTGCCCGACAACCACTA
